>Addgene plasmid #83063 | pCD-Sub40-Rpn10 (190-268) Sc | depositor full sequence | sequence record 172534 | pCD-Sub40-Rpn10 (190-268) Sc sequence 3113 bps
CTTTTCTACTGAACCGCTCTAGATTTCAGTGCAATTTATCTCTTCAAATGTAGCACCGTCGACGCAATTC
CGACGTCTAAGAAACCATTATTATCATGACATTAACCTATAAAAATAGGCGTATCACGAGGCCCTTTCGT
CTTCACCTCGAGTCCCTATCAGTGATAGAGATTGACATCCCTATCAGTGATAGAGATACTGAGCACATCA
GCAGGACGCACTGACCGAATTCATTAAAGAGGAGAAAACGCGTATGAGTAAAGTAGACATGGTTTGGATA
GTCGGAGGCAGTTCTGTTTACCAGGAAGCCATGAATCAACCAGGCCACCTCAGACTCTTTGTGACAAGGA
TCATGCAGGAATTTGAAAGTGACACGTTTTTCCCAGAAATTGATTTGGGGAAATATAAACTTCTCCCAGA
ATACCCAGGCGTCCTCTCTGAGGTCCAGGAGGAAAAAGGCATCAAGTATAAGTTTGAAGTCTACGAGAAG
AAAGACAGGCGCGCCGGCGGCTCAGCGGGCTCGGGAAGCGGAGCGGGATCTGGCAGCGGCGGTAGCGCAG
GCAGCAGCGGGTCAAGCGGTGCCTCGAGCGGCAGGCGCGCCCTGCAGATGGGCAGCAGCCATCACCATCA
TCACCCCATGGGGATCGATACGACCCTGGAAGTTCTGTTCCAGGGGCCCCCGCGGATGCTCGAAGAAGGA
TCCTCCGGTATGGGCGCCTTTGGTGGGTCTGGCGGTGATTCCGATGCCAATGGCACATTTATGGACTTCG
GGGTAGACCCATCAATGGACCCAGAACTGGCAATGGCCTTGCGTCTGTCTATGGAAGAAGAGCAGCAAAG
ACAGGAAAGGTTAAGACAGCAGCAACAACAACAAGATCAGCCTGAGCAGTCTGAACAGCCTGAACAACAC
CAAGACAAATAGACTAGTTAAGTCGAACAGAAAGTAATCGTATTGTACACGGCCGCATAATCGAAATTAA
TACGACTCACTATAGGGGGAATTGTGAGCGGATAACAATTCCCCATCTTAGTATATTAGTTAAGTATAAG
AAGGAGATATACATATGGCAGATCTCAATTGGATATCGGCCGGCCACGCGATCGCTGACGTCGGTACCCT
CGAGTCTGGTAAAGAAACCGCTGCTGCGAAATTTGAACGCCAGCACATGGACTCGTCTACTAGCGCAGCT
TAATTAACCTAGGCTGCTGCCACCGCTGAGCAATAACTAGCATAACCCCTTGGGGCCTCTAAACGGGTCT
TGAGGGGTTTTTTGCTGAAACCTCAGGCATTTGAGAAGCACACGGTCACACTGCTTCCGGTAGTCAATAA
ACCGGTAAACCAGCAATAGACATAAGCGGCTATTTAACGACCCTGCCCTGAACCGACGACCGGGTCATCG
TGGCCGGATCTTGCGGCCCCTCGGCTTGAACGAATTGTTAGACATTATTTGCCGACTACCTTGGTGATCT
CGCCTTTCACGTAGTGGACAAATTCTTCCAACTGATCTGCGCGCGAGGCCAAGCGATCTTCTTCTTGTCC
AAGATAAGCCTGTCTAGCTTCAAGTATGACGGGCTGATACTGGGCCGGCAGGCGCTCCATTGCCCAGTCG
GCAGCGACATCCTTCGGCGCGATTTTGCCGGTTACTGCGCTGTACCAAATGCGGGACAACGTAAGCACTA
CATTTCGCTCATCGCCAGCCCAGTCGGGCGGCGAGTTCCATAGCGTTAAGGTTTCATTTAGCGCCTCAAA
TAGATCCTGTTCAGGAACCGGATCAAAGAGTTCCTCCGCCGCTGGACCTACCAAGGCAACGCTATGTTCT
CTTGCTTTTGTCAGCAAGATAGCCAGATCAATGTCGATCGTGGCTGGCTCGAAGATACCTGCAAGAATGT
CATTGCGCTGCCATTCTCCAAATTGCAGTTCGCGCTTAGCTGGATAACGCCACGGAATGATGTCGTCGTG
CACAACAATGGTGACTTCTACAGCGCGGAGAATCTCGCTCTCTCCAGGGGAAGCCGAAGTTTCCAAAAGG
TCGTTGATCAAAGCTCGCCGCGTTGTTTCATCAAGCCTTACGGTCACCGTAACCAGCAAATCAATATCAC
TGTGTGGCTTCAGGCCGCCATCCACTGCGGAGCCGTACAAATGTACGGCCAGCAACGTCGGTTCGAGATG
GCGCTCGATGACGCCAACTACCTCTGATAGTTGAGTCGATACTTCGGCGATCACCGCTTCCCTCATACTC
TTCCTTTTTCAATATTATTGAAGCATTTATCAGGGTTATTGTCTCATGAGCGGATACATATTTGAATGTA
TTTAGAAAAATAAACAAATAGCTAGCTCACTCGGTCGCTACGCTCCGGGCGTGAGACTGCGGCGGGCGCT
GCGGACACATACAAAGTTACCCACAGATTCCGTGGATAAGCAGGGGACTAACATGTGAGGCAAAACAGCA
GGGCCGCGCCGGTGGCGTTTTTCCATAGGCTCCGCCCTCCTGCCAGAGTTCACATAAACAGACGCTTTTC
CGGTGCATCTGTGGGAGCCGTGAGGCTCAACCATGAATCTGACAGTACGGGCGAAACCCGACAGGACTTA
AAGATCCCCACCGTTTCCGGCGGGTCGCTCCCTCTTGCGCTCTCCTGTTCCGACCCTGCCGTTTACCGGA
TACCTGTTCCGCCTTTCTCCCTTACGGGAAGTGTGGCGCTTTCTCATAGCTCACACACTGGTATCTCGGC
TCGGTGTAGGTCGTTCGCTCCAAGCTGGGCTGTAAGCAAGAACTCCCCGTTCAGCCCGACTGCTGCGCCT
TATCCGGTAACTGTTCACTTGAGTCCAACCCGGAAAAGCACGGTAAAACGCCACTGGCAGCAGCCATTGG
TAACTGGGAGTTCGCAGAGGATTTGTTTAGCTAAACACGCGGTTGCTCTTGAAGTGTGCGCCAAAGTCCG
GCTACACTGGAAGGACAGATTTGGTTGCTGTGCTCTGCGAAAGCCAGTTACCACGGTTAAGCAGTTCCCC
AACTGACTTAACCTTCGATCAAACCACCTCCCCAGGTGGTTTTTTCGTTTACAGGGCAAAAGATTACGCG
CAGAAAAAAAGGATCTCAAGAAGATCCTTTGAT
Features (pLannotate 1.2.2; 11 found; start..end, strand, type, name):
    153..226     +  promoter       PLtetO-1 promoter: modified phage lambda PL promoter with tet operator sites (Lutz and Bujard, 1997)
    257..496     +  CDS            DHFR (fragment): mouse dihydrofolate reductase; Mus musculus Dhfr
    680..919     +  CDS            RPN10 (fragment): RPN10_YEAST - Also known as MCB1, SUN1. Experimental evidence at protein level: Swiss-Prot protein existence level 1. Multiubiquitin binding protein. From Saccharomyces cerevisiae (strain ATCC 204508 / S288c) (Baker's yeast).
    978..996     +  promoter       T7 promoter: promoter for bacteriophage T7 RNA polymerase
    998..1022    +  protein_bind   lac operator: The lac repressor binds to the lac operator to inhibit transcription in E. coli. This inhibition can be relieved by adding lactose or isopropyl-β-D-thiogalactopyranoside (IPTG). lac repressor encoded by lacI
   1131..1172    +  CDS            S-Tag (fragment): affinity and epitope tag derived from pancreatic ribonuclease A
   1202..1219    +  CDS            SET1 (fragment): solubility-enhancement tag derived from T7 phage gene 10B
   1227..1274    +  terminator     T7 terminator: transcription terminator for bacteriophage T7 RNA polymerase
   1445..2236    -  CDS            SmR: aminoglycoside adenylyltransferase (Murphy, 1985); aadA; confers resistance to spectinomycin and streptomycin
   2237..2328    -  promoter       AmpR promoter: bla
   2376..1       -  rep_origin     CloDF13 ori (across the origin): Plasmids containing the CloDF13 (CDF) origin of replication can be propagated in E. coli cells that contain additional plasmids with compatible origins.
