[The description below was written by a language model from this plasmid's Addgene catalogue record and pLannotate feature annotations shown in this document.]
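Description:
pCD-Sub40-Rpn10 (190-268) Sc is a bacterial expression plasmid derived from pCDFDuet-1 and serves as the "substrate" vector of a split-DHFR genetic selection system for detecting ubiquitylation in E. coli. It replicates from the CloDF13 (CDF) origin, which is compatible with other common plasmid origins and so allows co-maintenance with additional plasmids in the same cell. Selection is through the aadA (SmR) gene, which confers spectinomycin/streptomycin resistance and is annotated here as being driven by an AmpR-type promoter.

The first T7 promoter of the Duet backbone has been replaced by PLtetO-1, a lambda PL derivative carrying tet operator sites. This promoter drives a C-terminal fragment of mouse dihydrofolate reductase (cDHFR, residues 109-187) fused through a linker and His6 tag to residues 190-268 of Saccharomyces cerevisiae Rpn10. That region is listed under the alternative name UIM, the ubiquitin-interacting motif of this proteasomal multiubiquitin-binding protein. In a system of this kind, growth under selection reports reassembly of DHFR activity when the cDHFR-tagged substrate is brought together with a complementary DHFR fragment, though the partner constructs are not described in this record. The second Duet cassette remains downstream, apparently without an insert: T7 promoter, lac operator, S-tag and T7 terminator.

The record is not fully consistent. The purpose line describes a cDHFR-link2-His6-MBP-Rpn10 fusion, but no MBP is annotated, and the roughly 180 nt gap between the DHFR and Rpn10 fragments is too short to hold one. The depositor does note that MBP was removed from some vectors. The deposited sequence is 3,113 nt, against a catalogued total of 4,274 bp, and no lacI is annotated.
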