Addgene plasmid #83063: pCD-Sub40-Rpn10 (190-268) Sc
Purpose: Expresses the cDHFR-link2-His6-MBP-Rpn10 (190-268) Sc in E.coli
Depositing lab: Gali Prag. Publication: A bacterial genetic selection system for ubiquitylation cascade discovery. Levin-Kravets O, Tanner N, Shohat N, Attali I, Keren-Kaplan T, Shusterman A, Artzi S, Varvak A, Reshef Y, Shi X, Zucker O, Baram T, Katina C, Pilzer I, Ben-Aroya S, Prag G. Nat Methods. 2016 Nov;13(11):945-952. doi: 10.1038/nmeth.4003. Epub 2016 Oct 3. PubMed 27694912.
Backbone
  Vector backbone: pCDFDuet-1
  Backbone size w/o insert (bp): 4030
  Total vector size (bp): 4274
  Modifications to backbone: The pCD-Sub vector was constructed based on a pCDF-duet vector. The T7 promoter was substituted with pLtetO-1. The cDHFR fragment (residues 109-187) was PCR-amplified and sub-cloned under the pLtetO1 promoter at the MluI and AscI endonuclease recognition sites (the AscI site was inserted by PCR). A second linker (linker2; as indicated in Figure 4B); was fused to the N-terminus of MBP (Maltose Binding Protein) and cloned into the AscI site. Substrates were PCR-amplified and sub-cloned into SacII and SpeI sites downstream and in-frame with the cDHFR-linker2-MBP. In some vectors the MBP was removed. Some vectors were prepared by complete chemical synthesis assembly (Gibson et al, 2009).
  Vector type: Bacterial Expression
Growth in bacteria
  Bacterial resistance: Spectinomycin, 50 μg/mL
  Growth temperature: 37°C
  Growth strain: DH5alpha
  Copy number: Unknown
Gene/Insert
  Gene/Insert name: Rpn 10 (alt name: UIM)
  Species: S. cerevisiae (budding yeast)
  Insert size (bp): 240
  Mutation: 190-268
  Entrez Gene: RPN10 (a.k.a. YHR200W, MCB1, SUN1)
  Tag / fusion protein: cDHFR- link1-His6
Terms and licenses: Academic/Nonprofit Terms; Industry Terms: Not Available to Industry
How to cite: pCD-Sub40-Rpn10 (190-268) Sc was a gift from Gali Prag (Addgene plasmid # 83063)
