>Addgene plasmid #83063 | pCD-Sub40-Rpn10 (190-268) Sc | addgene partial sequence | sequence record 163734 | pBRforEco 5'-AATAGGCGTATCACGAGGC-3'
AGATTGACATCCCTATCAGTGATAGAGATACTGAGCACATCAGCAGGACGCACTGACCGAATTCATTAAA
GAGGAGAAAACGCGTATGAGTAAAGTAGACATGGTTTGGATAGTCGGAGGCAGTTCTGTTTACCAGGAAG
CCATGAATCAACCAGGCCACCTCAGACTCTTTGTGACAAGGATCATGCAGGAATTTGAAAGTGACACGTT
TTTCCCAGAAATTGATTTGGGGAAATATAAACTTCTCCCAGAATACCCAGGCGTCCTCTCTGAGGTCCAG
GAGGAAAAAGGCATCAAGTATAAGTTTGAAGTCTACGAGAAGAAAGACAGGCGCGCCGGCGGCTCAGCGG
GCTCGGGAAGCGGAGCGGGATCTGGCAGCGGCGGTAGCGCAGGCAGCAGCGGGTCAAGCGGTGCCTCGAG
CGGCAGGCGCGCCCTGCAGATGGGCAGCAGCCATCACCATCATCACCCCATGGGGATCGATACGACCCTG
GAAGTTCTGTTCCAGGGGCCCCCGCGGATGCTCGAAGAAGGATCCTCCGGTATGGGCGCCTTTGGTGGGT
CTGGCGGTGATTCCGATGCCAATGGCACATTTATGGACTTCGGGGTAGACCCATCAATGGACCCAGAACT
GGCAATGGCCTTGCGTCTGTCTATGGAAGAAGAGCAGCAAAGACAGGAAAGGTTAAGACAGCAGCAACAA
CAACAAGATCAGCCTGAGCAGTCTGAACAGCCTGAACAACACCAAGACAAATAGACTAGTTAAGTCGAAC
AGAAAGTAATCGTATTGTACACGGCCGCATAATCGAAATTAATACGACTCACTATAGGGGGAATTGTGAG
CGGATAACAATTCCCCATCTTAGTATATTAGTTAAGTATAAGAAGGAGATATACATATGGCAGATCTCAA
TTGGATATCGGCCGGCCACGCGATCGCTGACGTCGGTACCCTCGAGTCTGGTAAAGAAACCGCTGCTGCG
AAATTTGAACGCC
